LOCUS       Exported 6988 bp ds-DNA circular SYN 13-MAY-2021
DEFINITION  Expresses N-terminus to aa256 of Cre recombinase fused to ABI CID.
ACCESSION   .
VERSION     .
KEYWORDS    pBW2603_pCAG-PV1-iCre-N256-L1-ABI-NLS-BGHpA
SOURCE      synthetic DNA construct
  ORGANISM  synthetic DNA construct
REFERENCE   1 (bases 1 to 6988)
  AUTHORS   Weinberg BH, Cho JH, Agarwal Y, Pham NTH, Caraballo LD, Walkosz M,
            Ortega C, Trexler M, Tague N, Law B, Benman WKJ, Letendre J, Beal J
            , Wong WW
  TITLE     High-performance chemical- and light-inducible recombinases in
            mammalian cells and mice
  JOURNAL   Nature Communications (2019) volume 10, Article number: 4845
REFERENCE   2 (bases 1 to 6988)
  AUTHORS   .
  TITLE     Direct Submission
  JOURNAL   Exported May 13, 2021 from SnapGene Server 1.1.58
            http://www.snapgene.com
FEATURES             Location/Qualifiers
     source          1..6988
                     /organism="synthetic DNA construct"
                     /mol_type="other DNA"
     primer_bind     complement(22..38)
                     /label=M13 rev
                     /note="common sequencing primer, one of multiple similar
                     variants"
     primer_bind     complement(22..38)
                     /label=M13 Reverse
                     /note="In lacZ gene. Also called M13-rev"
     primer_bind     complement(35..57)
                     /label=M13/pUC Reverse
                     /note="In lacZ gene"
     protein_bind    46..62
                     /label=lac operator
                     /bound_moiety="lac repressor encoded by lacI"
                     /note="The lac repressor binds to the lac operator to
                     inhibit transcription in E. coli. This inhibition can be
                     relieved by adding lactose or
                     isopropyl-beta-D-thiogalactopyranoside (IPTG)."
     promoter        complement(70..100)
                     /label=lac promoter
                     /note="promoter for the E. coli lac operon"
     protein_bind    115..136
                     /label=CAP binding site
                     /bound_moiety="E. coli catabolite activator protein"
                     /note="CAP binding activates transcription in the presence
                     of cAMP."
     rep_origin      221..355
                     /label=SV40 ori
                     /note="SV40 origin of replication"
     primer_bind     282..301
                     /label=SV40pro-F
                     /note="SV40 promoter/origin, forward primer"
     polyA_signal    375..509
                     /label=SV40 poly(A) signal
                     /note="SV40 polyadenylation signal"
     primer_bind     complement(412..431)
                     /label=SV40pA-R
                     /note="SV40 polyA, reverse primer"
     primer_bind     466..485
                     /label=EBV-rev
                     /note="SV40 polyA terminator, reverse primer"
     primer_bind     complement(577..594)
                     /label=L4440
                     /note="L4440 vector, forward primer"
     rep_origin      complement(748..1336)
                     /direction=LEFT
                     /label=ori
                     /note="high-copy-number ColE1/pMB1/pBR322/pUC origin of
                     replication"
     primer_bind     complement(828..847)
                     /label=pBR322ori-F
                     /note="pBR322 origin, forward primer"
     CDS             complement(1507..2367)
                     /codon_start=1
                     /gene="bla"
                     /product="beta-lactamase"
                     /label=AmpR
                     /note="confers resistance to ampicillin, carbenicillin, and
                     related antibiotics"
                     /translation="MSIQHFRVALIPFFAAFCLPVFAHPETLVKVKDAEDQLGARVGYI
                     ELDLNSGKILESFRPEERFPMMSTFKVLLCGAVLSRIDAGQEQLGRRIHYSQNDLVEYS
                     PVTEKHLTDGMTVRELCSAAITMSDNTAANLLLTTIGGPKELTAFLHNMGDHVTRLDRW
                     EPELNEAIPNDERDTTMPVAMATTLRKLLTGELLTLASRQQLIDWMEADKVAGPLLRSA
                     LPAGWFIADKSGAGERGSRGIIAALGPDGKPSRIVVIYTTGSQATMDERNRQIAEIGAS
                     LIKHW"
     primer_bind     2130..2149
                     /label=Amp-R
                     /note="Ampicillin resistance gene, reverse primer"
     promoter        complement(2368..2472)
                     /gene="bla"
                     /label=AmpR promoter
     enhancer        2503..2882
                     /label=CMV enhancer
                     /note="human cytomegalovirus immediate early enhancer"
     promoter        2884..3159
                     /label=chicken beta-actin promoter
     intron          3160..4175
                     /label=chimeric intron
                     /note="chimera between introns from chicken beta-actin and
                     rabbit beta-globin"
     primer_bind     4099..4121
                     /label=pCAGGS-5
                     /note="Chimeric intron in CAG promoter, forward primer"
     primer_bind     4183..4202
                     /label=pCAG-F
                     /note="Rabbit beta-globin intron, for pCAG plasmids,
                     forward primer"
     CDS             6011..6034
                     /codon_start=1
                     /product="FLAG(R) epitope tag, followed by an enterokinase
                     cleavage site"
                     /label=FLAG
                     /translation="DYKDDDDK"
     CDS             6035..6055
                     /codon_start=1
                     /product="nuclear localization signal of SV40 (simian virus
                     40) large T antigen"
                     /label=SV40 NLS
                     /translation="PKKKRKV"
     polyA_signal    6065..6289
                     /label=bGH poly(A) signal
                     /note="bovine growth hormone polyadenylation signal"
     primer_bind     complement(6529..6548)
                     /label=Bglob-pA-R
                     /note="Rabbit beta-globin polyA region, reverse primer"
     polyA_signal    6594..6649
                     /label=-beta-globin poly(A) signal
                     /note="rabbit beta-globin polyadenylation signal (Gil and
                     Proudfoot, 1987)"
     primer_bind     complement(6648..6667)
                     /label=rbglobpA-R
                     /note="Rabbit beta-globin polyA, reverse primer. Also
                     called rb-glob-pA-term-R"
ORIGIN
        1 cccaagcttg gcgtaatcat ggtcatagct gtttcctgtg tgaaattgtt atccgctcac
       61 aattccacac aacatacgag ccggaagcat aaagtgtaaa gcctggggtg cctaatgagt
      121 gagctaactc acattaattg cgttgcgctc actgcccgct ttccagtcgg gaaacctgtc
      181 gtgccagcgg atccgcatct caattagtca gcaaccatag tcccgcccct aactccgccc
      241 agttccgccc attctccgcc ccatggctga ctaatttttt ttatttatgc agaggccgag
      301 gccgcctcgg cctctgagct attccagaag tagtgaggag gcttttttgg aggcctaggc
      361 ttttgcaaaa agctaacttg tttattgcag cttataatgg ttacaaataa agcaatagca
      421 tcacaaattt cacaaataaa gcattttttt cactgcattc tagttgtggt ttgtccaaac
      481 tcatcaatgt atcttatcat gtctggatcc gctgcattaa tgaatcggcc aacgcgcggg
      541 gagaggcggt ttgcgtattg ggcgctcttc cgcttcctcg ctcactgact cgctgcgctc
      601 ggtcgttcgg ctgcggcgag cggtatcagc tcactcaaag gcggtaatac ggttatccac
      661 agaatcaggg gataacgcag gaaagaacat gtgagcaaaa ggccagcaaa aggccaggaa
      721 ccgtaaaaag gccgcgttgc tggcgttttt ccataggctc cgcccccctg acgagcatca
      781 caaaaatcga cgctcaagtc agaggtggcg aaacccgaca ggactataaa gataccaggc
      841 gtttccccct ggaagctccc tcgtgcgctc tcctgttccg accctgccgc ttaccggata
      901 cctgtccgcc tttctccctt cgggaagcgt ggcgctttct catagctcac gctgtaggta
      961 tctcagttcg gtgtaggtcg ttcgctccaa gctgggctgt gtgcacgaac cccccgttca
     1021 gcccgaccgc tgcgccttat ccggtaacta tcgtcttgag tccaacccgg taagacacga
     1081 cttatcgcca ctggcagcag ccactggtaa caggattagc agagcgaggt atgtaggcgg
     1141 tgctacagag ttcttgaagt ggtggcctaa ctacggctac actagaagaa cagtatttgg
     1201 tatctgcgct ctgctgaagc cagttacctt cggaaaaaga gttggtagct cttgatccgg
     1261 caaacaaacc accgctggta gcggtggttt ttttgtttgc aagcagcaga ttacgcgcag
     1321 aaaaaaagga tctcaagaag atcctttgat cttttctacg gggtctgacg ctcagtggaa
     1381 cgaaaactca cgttaaggga ttttggtcat gagattatca aaaaggatct tcacctagat
     1441 ccttttaaat taaaaatgaa gttttaaatc aatctaaagt atatatgagt aaacttggtc
     1501 tgacagttac caatgcttaa tcagtgaggc acctatctca gcgatctgtc tatttcgttc
     1561 atccatagtt gcctgactcc ccgtcgtgta gataactacg atacgggagg gcttaccatc
     1621 tggccccagt gctgcaatga taccgcgaga cccacgctca ccggctccag atttatcagc
     1681 aataaaccag ccagccggaa gggccgagcg cagaagtggt cctgcaactt tatccgcctc
     1741 catccagtct attaattgtt gccgggaagc tagagtaagt agttcgccag ttaatagttt
     1801 gcgcaacgtt gttgccattg ctacaggcat cgtggtgtca cgctcgtcgt ttggtatggc
     1861 ttcattcagc tccggttccc aacgatcaag gcgagttaca tgatccccca tgttgtgcaa
     1921 aaaagcggtt agctccttcg gtcctccgat cgttgtcaga agtaagttgg ccgcagtgtt
     1981 atcactcatg gttatggcag cactgcataa ttctcttact gtcatgccat ccgtaagatg
     2041 cttttctgtg actggtgagt actcaaccaa gtcattctga gaatagtgta tgcggcgacc
     2101 gagttgctct tgcccggcgt caatacggga taataccgcg ccacatagca gaactttaaa
     2161 agtgctcatc attggaaaac gttcttcggg gcgaaaactc tcaaggatct taccgctgtt
     2221 gagatccagt tcgatgtaac ccactcgtgc acccaactga tcttcagcat cttttacttt
     2281 caccagcgtt tctgggtgag caaaaacagg aaggcaaaat gccgcaaaaa agggaataag
     2341 ggcgacacgg aaatgttgaa tactcatact cttccttttt caatattatt gaagcattta
     2401 tcagggttat tgtctcatga gcggatacat atttgaatgt atttagaaaa ataaacaaat
     2461 aggggttccg cgcacatttc cccgaaaagt gccacctggg tcgacattga ttattgacta
     2521 gttattaata gtaatcaatt acggggtcat tagttcatag cccatatatg gagttccgcg
     2581 ttacataact tacggtaaat ggcccgcctg gctgaccgcc caacgacccc cgcccattga
     2641 cgtcaataat gacgtatgtt cccatagtaa cgccaatagg gactttccat tgacgtcaat
     2701 gggtggagta tttacggtaa actgcccact tggcagtaca tcaagtgtat catatgccaa
     2761 gtacgccccc tattgacgtc aatgacggta aatggcccgc ctggcattat gcccagtaca
     2821 tgaccttatg ggactttcct acttggcagt acatctacgt attagtcatc gctattacca
     2881 tggtcgaggt gagccccacg ttctgcttca ctctccccat ctcccccccc tccccacccc
     2941 caattttgta tttatttatt ttttaattat tttgtgcagc gatgggggcg gggggggggg
     3001 gggcgcgcgc caggcggggc ggggcggggc gaggggcggg gcggggcgag gcggaaaggt
     3061 gcggcggcag ccaatcagag cggcgcgctc cgaaagtttc cttttatggc gaggcggcgg
     3121 cggcggcggc cctataaaaa gcgaagcgcg cggcgggcgg gagtcgctgc gttgccttcg
     3181 ccccgtgccc cgctccgcgc cgcctcgcgc cgcccgcccc ggctctgact gaccgcgtta
     3241 ctcccacagg tgagcgggcg ggacggccct tctcctccgg gctgtaatta gcgcttggtt
     3301 taatgacggc tcgtttcttt tctgtggctg cgtgaaagcc ttaaagggct ccgggagggc
     3361 cctttgtgcg ggggggagcg gctcgggggg tgcgtgcgtg tgtgtgtgcg tggggagcgc
     3421 cgcgtgcggc tccgcgctgc ccggcggctg tgagcgctgc gggcgcggcg cggggctttg
     3481 tgcgctccgc agtgtgcgcg aggggagcgc ggccgggggc ggtgccccgc ggtgcggggg
     3541 gggctgcgag gggaacaaag gctgcgtgcg gggtgtgtgc gtgggggggt gagcaggggg
     3601 tgtgggcgcg gcggtcgggc tgtaaccccc ccctgcaccc ccctccccga gttgctgagc
     3661 acggcccggc ttcgggtgcg gggctccgta cggggcgtgg cgcggggctc gccgtgccgg
     3721 gcggggggtg gcggcaggtg ggggtgccgg gcggggcggg gccgcctcgg gccggggagg
     3781 gctcggggga ggggcgcggc ggcccccgga gcgccggcgg ctgtcgaggc gcggcgagcc
     3841 gcagccattg ccttttatgg taatcgtgcg agagggcgca gggacttcct ttgtcccaaa
     3901 tctgtgcgga gccgaaatct gggaggcgcc gccgcacccc ctctagcggg cgcggggcga
     3961 agcggtgcgg cgccggcagg aaggaaatgg gcggggaggg ccttcgtgcg tcgccgcgcc
     4021 gccgtcccct tctccctctc cagcctcggg gctgtccgcg gggggacggc tgccttcggg
     4081 ggggacgggg cagggcgggg ttcggcttct ggcgtgtgac cggcggctct agagcctctg
     4141 ctaaccatgt tcatgccttc ttctttttcc tacagctcct gggcaacgtg ctggttattg
     4201 tgctgtctca tcattttggc aaagaattga ttaattcgag cgaaggcgcg cccattactc
     4261 gcatccattc tcaggctgtc tcgtctcgtc tcgcacgcgt gccgccacca tgtccaacct
     4321 gctgactgtg caccaaaacc tgcctgccct ccctgtggat gccacctctg atgaagtcag
     4381 gaagaacctg atggacatgt tcagggacag gcaggccttc tctgaacaca cctggaagat
     4441 gctcctgtct gtgtgcagat cctgggctgc ctggtgcaag ctgaacaaca ggaaatggtt
     4501 ccctgctgaa cctgaggatg tgagggacta cctcctgtac ctgcaagcca gaggcctggc
     4561 tgtgaagacc atccaacagc acctgggcca gctcaacatg ctgcacagga gatctggcct
     4621 gcctcgccct tctgactcca atgctgtgtc cctggtgatg aggagaatca gaaaggagaa
     4681 tgtggatgct ggggagagag ccaagcaggc cctggccttt gaacgcactg actttgacca
     4741 agtcagatcc ctgatggaga actctgacag atgccaggac atcaggaacc tggccttcct
     4801 gggcattgcc tacaacaccc tgctgcgcat tgccgaaatt gccagaatca gagtgaagga
     4861 catctcccgc accgatggtg ggagaatgct gatccacatt ggcaggacca agaccctggt
     4921 gtccacagct ggtgtggaga aggccctgtc cctgggggtt accaagctgg tggagagatg
     4981 gatctctgtg tctggtgtgg ctgatgaccc caacaactac ctgttctgcc gggtcagaaa
     5041 gaatggtgtg gctgcccctt ctgccacctc ccaactgtcc ggagggtctg gctccggatc
     5101 aagtggtggc agcggtaccc ctttgtatgg ttttacttcg atttgtggaa gaagacctga
     5161 gatggaagat gctgtttcga ctataccaag attccttcaa tcttcctctg gttcgatgtt
     5221 agatggtcgg tttgatcctc aatccgccgc tcatttcttc ggtgtttacg acggccatgg
     5281 cggttctcag gtagcgaact attgtagaga gaggatgcat ttggctttgg cggaggagat
     5341 agctaaggag aaaccgatgc tctgcgatgg tgatacgtgg ctggagaagt ggaagaaagc
     5401 tcttttcaac tcgttcctga gagttgactc ggagattggg tcagttgcgc cggagacggt
     5461 tgggtcaacg tcggtggttg ccgttgtttt cccgtctcac atcttcgtcg ctaactgcgg
     5521 tgactctaga gccgttcttt gccgcggcaa aactgcactt ccattatccg ttgaccataa
     5581 accggataga gaagatgaag ctgcgaggat tgaagccgca ggagggaaag tgattcagtg
     5641 gaatggagct cgtgttttcg gtgttctcgc catgtcgaga tccattggcg atagatactt
     5701 gaaaccatcc atcattcctg atccggaagt gacggctgtg aagagagtaa aagaagatga
     5761 ttgtctgatt ttggcgagtg acggggtttg ggatgtaatg acggatgaag aagcgtgtga
     5821 gatggcaagg aagcggattc tcttgtggca caagaaaaac gcggtggctg gggatgcatc
     5881 gttgctcgcg gatgagcgga gaaaggaagg gaaagatcct gcggcgatgt ccgcggctga
     5941 gtatttgtca aagctggcga tacagagagg aagcaaagac aacataagtg tggtggtggt
     6001 tgatttgaag gattacaagg acgatgacga taagcccaag aaaaagcgga aggtgtgaga
     6061 attcctgtgc cttctagttg ccagccatct gttgtttgcc cctcccccgt gccttccttg
     6121 accctggaag gtgccactcc cactgtcctt tcctaataaa atgaggaaat tgcatcgcat
     6181 tgtctgagta ggtgtcattc tattctgggg ggtggggtgg ggcaggacag caagggggag
     6241 gattgggaag acaatagcag gcatgctggg gatgcggtgg gctctatggc ttctgaggcg
     6301 gaaagaacca gctggggctc tagggggtat ccccacgcgc cctgtagcgt gtaccgctgg
     6361 gagttcgtag acggaaacaa acgcagaatc caagcgcggc cgcccaggat acatagatta
     6421 ccacaactcc gagcccttcc accgctagcg cactcctcag gtgcaggctg cctatcagaa
     6481 ggtggtggct ggtgtggcca atgccctggc tcacaaatac cactgagatc tttttccctc
     6541 tgccaaaaat tatggggaca tcatgaagcc ccttgagcat ctgacttctg gctaataaag
     6601 gaaatttatt ttcattgcaa tagtgtgttg gaattttttg tgtctctcac tcggaaggac
     6661 atatgggagg gcaaatcatt taaaacatca gaatgagtat ttggtttaga gtttggcaac
     6721 atatgcccat atgctggctg ccatgaacaa aggttggcta taaagaggtc atcagtatat
     6781 gaaacagccc cctgctgtcc attccttatt ccatagaaaa gccttgactt gaggttagat
     6841 tttttttata ttttgttttg tgttattttt ttctttaaca tccctaaaat tttccttaca
     6901 tgttttacta gccagatttt tcctcctctc ctgactactc ccagtcatag ctgtccctct
     6961 tctcttatgg agatccctcg acctgcag
//
