[The description below was written by a language model from this plasmid's Addgene catalogue record and the feature table of its GenBank file.]
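Description:
pBW2603_pCAG-PV1-iCre-N256-L1-ABI-NLS-BGHpA is a 6,988 bp mammalian expression plasmid built on the pCAGGS backbone that encodes one half of a chemically inducible split Cre recombinase. It is propagated in E. coli from a high-copy ColE1/pUC-type origin with ampicillin selection through the bla gene. The backbone also retains an SV40 origin, an SV40 poly(A) signal and remnants of the lac promoter/operator region. It carries no mammalian selection marker, which suits delivery by transient transfection.

Expression is driven by the CAG promoter, annotated here as the CMV immediate-early enhancer, the chicken beta-actin promoter and the chimeric chicken beta-actin/rabbit beta-globin intron. This arrangement gives strong, broadly active transcription in mammalian cells. The insert is a synthetic Cre fragment running from the N-terminus to amino acid 256, joined through a linker (L1) to ABI, a chemically induced dimerization domain, with a C-terminal nuclear localization signal. The feature table does not annotate the Cre or ABI coding regions themselves. It does mark a FLAG epitope immediately upstream of the SV40 NLS at the end of the open reading frame, followed by the bGH polyadenylation signal. The rabbit beta-globin poly(A) signal of the parental vector lies further downstream. The record does not explain the "PV1" element in the name.

On its own the truncated Cre fragment is expected to be inactive. The design implies co-expression with a complementary C-terminal Cre fragment fused to ABI's dimerization partner, so that adding the dimerizing small molecule reconstitutes recombinase activity on loxP targets. The record does not describe that partner construct or name the inducer. The plasmid belongs to a toolkit of chemical- and light-inducible recombinases for controlling gene expression in mammalian cells and mice.
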