Addgene plasmid #108743: pBW2603_pCAG-PV1-iCre-N256-L1-ABI-NLS-BGHpA
Purpose: Expresses N-terminus to aa256 of Cre recombinase fused to ABI CID
Depositing lab: Wilson Wong. Depositing organization: Boston University Main Campus. Publication: High-performance chemical- and light-inducible recombinases in mammalian cells and mice. Weinberg BH, Cho JH, Agarwal Y, Pham NTH, Caraballo LD, Walkosz M, Ortega C, Trexler M, Tague N, Law B, Benman WKJ, Letendre J, Beal J, Wong WW. Nat Commun. 2019 Oct 24;10(1):4845. doi: 10.1038/s41467-019-12800-7. PubMed 31649244.
Backbone
  Vector backbone: pCAGGS
  Vector type: Mammalian Expression, Cre/Lox, Synthetic Biology
Growth in bacteria
  Bacterial resistance: Ampicillin, 100 μg/mL
  Growth temperature: 37°C
  Growth strain: NEB Stable
  Copy number: High Copy
Gene/Insert
  Gene/Insert name: Cre recombinase fragment N-terminus to aa256
  Species: Synthetic
  Promoter: pCAG
  Tag / fusion protein: ABI,NLS (C terminal on insert)
  Cloning method: Restriction Enzyme; 5′ cloning site MluI (not destroyed); 3′ cloning site BspEI (not destroyed)
Terms and licenses: Academic/Nonprofit Terms; Industry Terms: Not Available to Industry
Depositor comments: Please visit https://www.biorxiv.org/content/10.1101/747121v1 for bioRxiv preprint.
How to cite: pBW2603_pCAG-PV1-iCre-N256-L1-ABI-NLS-BGHpA was a gift from Wilson Wong (Addgene plasmid # 108743 ; http://n2t.net/addgene:108743 ; RRID:Addgene_108743)
