>Addgene plasmid #108743 | pBW2603_pCAG-PV1-iCre-N256-L1-ABI-NLS-BGHpA | addgene partial sequence | sequence record 218034 | Addgene Partial NGS Result
TGCACCCCCCTCCCCGAGTTGCTGAGCACGGCCCGGCTTCGGGTGCGGGGCTCCGTACGGGGCGTGGCGC
GGGGCTCGCCGTGCCGGGCGGGGGGTGGCGGCAGGTGGGGGTGCCGGGCGGGGCGGGGCCGCCTCGGGCC
GGGGAGGGCTCGGGGGAGGGGCGCGGCGGCCCCCGGAGCGCCGGCGGCTGTCGAGGCGCGGCGAGCCGCA
GCCATTGCCTTTTATGGTAATCGTGCGAGAGGGCGCAGGGACTTCCTTTGTCCCAAATCTGTGCGGAGCC
GAAATCTGGGAGGCGCCGCCGCACCCCCTCTAGCGGGCGCGGGGCGAAGCGGTGCGGCGCCGGCAGGAAG
GAAATGGGCGGGGAGGGCCTTCGTGCGTCGCCGCGCCGCCGTCCCCTTCTCCCTCTCCAGCCTCGGGGCT
GTCCGCGGGGGGACGGCTGCCTTCGGGGGGGACGGGGCAGGGCGGGGTTCGGCTTCTGGCGTGTGACCGG
CGGCTCTAGAGCCTCTGCTAACCATGTTCATGCCTTCTTCTTTTTCCTACAGCTCCTGGGCAACGTGCTG
GTTATTGTGCTGTCTCATCATTTTGGCAAAGAATTGATTAATTCGAGCGAAGGCGCGCCCATTACTCGCA
TCCATTCTCAGGCTGTCTCGTCTCGTCTCGCACGCGTGCCGCCACCATGTCCAACCTGCTGACTGTGCAC
CAAAACCTGCCTGCCCTCCCTGTGGATGCCACCTCTGATGAAGTCAGGAAGAACCTGATGGACATGTTCA
GGGACAGGCAGGCCTTCTCTGAACACACCTGGAAGATGCTCCTGTCTGTGTGCAGATCCTGGGCTGCCTG
GTGCAAGCTGAACAACAGGAAATGGTTCCCTGCTGAACCTGAGGATGTGAGGGACTACCTCCTGTACCTG
CAAGCCAGAGGCCTGGCTGTGAAGACCATCCAACAGCACCTGGGCCAGCTCAACATGCTGCACAGGAGAT
CTGGCCTGCCTCGCCCTTCTGACTCCAATGCTGTGTCCCTGGTGATGAGGAGAATCAGAAAGGAGAATGT
GGATGCTGGGGAGAGAGCCAAGCAGGCCCTGGCCTTTGAACGCACTGACTTTGACCAAGTCAGATCCCTG
ATGGAGAACTCTGACAGATGCCAGGACATCAGGAACCTGGCCTTCCTGGGCATTGCCTACAACACCCTGC
TGCGCATTGCCGAAATTGCCAGAATCAGAGTGAAGGACATCTCCCGCACCGATGGTGGGAGAATGCTGAT
CCACATTGGCAGGACCAAGACCCTGGTGTCCACAGCTGGTGTGGAGAAGGCCCTGTCCCTGGGGGTTACC
AAGCTGGTGGAGAGATGGATCTCTGTGTCTGGTGTGGCTGATGACCCCAACAACTACCTGTTCTGCCGGG
TCAGAAAGAATGGTGTGGCTGCCCCTTCTGCCACCTCCCAACTGTCCGGAGGGTCTGGCTCCGGATCAAG
TGGTGGCAGCGGTACCCCTTTGTATGGTTTTACTTCGATTTGTGGAAGAAGACCTGAGATGGAAGATGCT
GTTTCGACTATACCAAGATTCCTTCAATCTTCCTCTGGTTCGATGTTAGATGGTCGGTTTGATCCTCAAT
CCGCCGCTCATTTCTTCGGTGTTTACGACGGCCATGGCGGTTCTCAGGTAGCGAACTATTGTAGAGAGAG
GATGCATTTGGCTTTGGCGGAGGAGATAGCTAAGGAGAAACCGATGCTCTGCGATGGTGATACGTGGCTG
GAGAAGTGGAAGAAAGCTCTTTTCAACTCGTTCCTGAGAGTTGACTCGGAGATTGGGTCAGTTGCGCCGG
AGACGGTTGGGTCAACGTCGGTGGTTGCCGTTGTTTTCCCGTCTCACATCTTCGTCGCTAACTGCGGTGA
CTCTAGAGCCGTTCTTTGCCGCGGCAAAACTGCACTTCCATTATCCGTTGACCATAAACCGGATAGAGAA
GATGAAGCTGCGAGGATTGAAGCCGCAGGAGGGAAAGTGATTCAGTGGAATGGAGCTCGTGTTTTCGGTG
TTCTCGCCATGTCGAGATCCATTGGCGATAGATACTTGAAACCATCCATCATTCCTGATCCGGAAGTGAC
GGCTGTGAAGAGAGTAAAAGAAGATGATTGTCTGATTTTGGCGAGTGACGGGGTTTGGGATGTAATGACG
GATGAAGAAGCGTGTGAGATGGCAAGGAAGCGGATTCTCTTGTGGCACAAGAAAAACGCGGTGGCTGGGG
ATGCATCGTTGCTCGCGGATGAGCGGAGAAAGGAAGGGAAAGATCCTGCGGCGATGTCCGCGGCTGAGTA
TTTGTCAAAGCTGGCGATACAGAGAGGAAGCAAAGACAACATAAGTGTGGTGGTGGTTGATTTGAAGGAT
TACAAGGACGATGACGATAAGCCCAAGAAAAAGCGGAAGGTGTGAGAATTCCTGTGCCTTCTAGTTGCCA
GCCATCTGTTGTTTGCCCCTCCCCCGTGCCTTCCTTGACCCTGGAAGGTGCCACTCCCACTGTCCTTTCC
TAATAAAATGAGGAAATTGCATCGCATTGTCTGAGTAGGTGTCATTCTATTCTGGGGGGTGGGGTGGGGC
AGGACAGCAAGGGGGAGGATTGGGAAGACAATAGCAGGCATGCTGGGGATGCGGTGGGCTCTATGGCTTC
TGAGGCGGAAAGAACCAGCTGGGGCTCTAGGGGGTATCCCCACGCGCCCTGTAGCGTGTACCGCTGGGAG
TTCGTAGACGGAAACAAACGCAGAATCCAAGCGCGGCCGCCCAGGATACATAGATTACCACAACTCCGAG
CCCTTCCACCGCTAGCGCACTCCTCAGGTGCAGGCTGCCTATCAGAAGGTGGTGGCTGGTGTGGCCAATG
CCCTGGCTCACAAATACCACTGAGATCTTTTTCCCTCTGCCAAAAATTATGGGGACATCATGAAGCCCCT
TGAGCATCTGACTTCTGGCTAATAAAGGAAATTTATTTTCATTGCAATAGTGTGTTGGAATTTTTTGTGT
CTCTCACTCGGAAGGACATATGGGAGGGCAAATCATTTAAAACATCAGAATGAGTATTTGGTTTAGAGTT
TGGCAACATATGCCCATATGCTGGCTGCCATGAACAAAGGTTGGCTATAAAGAGGTCATCAGTATATGAA
ACAGCCCCCTGCTGTCCATTCCTTATTCCATAGAAAAGCCTTGACTTGAGGTTAGATTTTTTTTATATTT
TGTTTTGTGTTATTTTTTTCTTTAACATCCCTAAAATTTTCCTTACATGTTTTACTAGCCAGATTTTTCC
TCCTCTCCTGACTACTCCCAGTCATAGCTGTCCCTCTTCTCTTATGGAGATCCCTCGACCTGCAGCCCAA
GCTTGGCGTAATCATGGTCATAGCTGTTTCCTGTGTGAAATTGTTATCCGCTCACAATTCCACACAACAT
ACGAGCCGGAAGCATAAAGTGTAAAGCCTGGGGTGCCTAATGAGTGAGCTAACTCACATTAATTGCGTTG
CGCTCACTGCCCGCTTTCCAGTCGGGAAACCTGTCGTGCCAGCGGATCCGCATCTCAATTAGTCAGCAAC
CATAGTCCCGCCCCTAACTCCGCCCAGTTCCGCCCATTCTCCGCCCCATGGCTGACTAATTTTTTTTATT
TATGCAGAGGCCGAGGCCGCCTCGGCCTCTGAGCTATTCCAGAAGTAGTGAGGAGGCTTTTTTGGAGGCC
TAGGCTTTTGCAAAAAGCTAACTTGTTTATTGCAGCTTATAATGGTTACAAATAAAGCAATAGCATCACA
AATTTCACAAATAAAGCATTTTTTTCACTGCATTCTAGTTGTGGTTTGTCCAAACTCATCAATGTATCTT
ATCATGTCTGGATCCGCTGCATTAATGAATCGGCCAACGCGCGGGGAGAGGCGGTTTGCGTATTGGGCGC
TCTTCCGCTTCCTCGCTCACTGACTCGCTGCGCTCGGTCGTTCGGCTGCGGCGAGCGGTATCAGCTCACT
CAAAGGCGGTAATACGGTTATCCACAGAATCAGGGGATAACGCAGGAAAGAACATGTGAGCAAAAGGCCA
GCAAAAGGCCAGGAACCGTAAAAAGGCCGCGTTGCTGGCGTTTTTCCATAGGCTCCGCCCCCCTGACGAG
CATCACAAAAATCGACGCTCAAGTCAGAGGTGGCGAAACCCGACAGGACTATAAAGATACCAGGCGTTTC
CCCCTGGAAGCTCCCTCGTGCGCTCTCCTGTTCCGACCCTGCCGCTTACCGGATACCTGTCCGCCTTTCT
CCCTTCGGGAAGCGTGGCGCTTTCTCATAGCTCACGCTGTAGGTATCTCAGTTCGGTGTAGGTCGTTCGC
TCCAAGCTGGGCTGTGTGCACGAACCCCCCGTTCAGCCCGACCGCTGCGCCTTATCCGGTAACTATCGTC
TTGAGTCCAACCCGGTAAGACACGACTTATCGCCACTGGCAGCAGCCACTGGTAACAGGATTAGCAGAGC
GAGGTATGTAGGCGGTGCTACAGAGTTCTTGAAGTGGTGGCCTAACTACGGCTACACTAGAAGAACAGTA
TTTGGTATCTGCGCTCTGCTGAAGCCAGTTACCTTCGGAAAAAGAGTTGGTAGCTCTTGATCCGGCAAAC
AAACCACCGCTGGTAGCGGTGGTTTTTTTGTTTGCAAGCAGCAGATTACGCGCAGAAAAAAAGGATCTCA
AGAAGATCCTTTGATCTTTTCTACGGGGTCTGACGCTCAGTGGAACGAAAACTCACGTTAAGGGATTTTG
GTCATGAGATTATCAAAAAGGATCTTCACCTAGATCCTTTTAAATTAAAAATGAAGTTTTAAATCAATCT
AAAGTATATATGAGTAAACTTGGTCTGACAGTTACCAATGCTTAATCAGTGAGGCACCTATCTCAGCGAT
CTGTCTATTTCGTTCATCCATAGTTGCCTGACTCCCCGTCGTGTAGATAACTACGATACGGGAGGGCTTA
CCATCTGGCCCCAGTGCTGCAATGATACCGCGAGACCCACGCTCACCGGCTCCAGATTTATCAGCAATAA
ACCAGCCAGCCGGAAGGGCCGAGCGCAGAAGTGGTCCTGCAACTTTATCCGCCTCCATCCAGTCTATTAA
TTGTTGCCGGGAAGCTAGAGTAAGTAGTTCGCCAGTTAATAGTTTGCGCAACGTTGTTGCCATTGCTACA
GGCATCGTGGTGTCACGCTCGTCGTTTGGTATGGCTTCATTCAGCTCCGGTTCCCAACGATCAAGGCGAG
TTACATGATCCCCCATGTTGTGCAAAAAAGCGGTTAGCTCCTTCGGTCCTCCGATCGTTGTCAGAAGTAA
GTTGGCCGCAGTGTTATCACTCATGGTTATGGCAGCACTGCATAATTCTCTTACTGTCATGCCATCCGTA
AGATGCTTTTCTGTGACTGGTGAGTACTCAACCAAGTCATTCTGAGAATAGTGTATGCGGCGACCGAGTT
GCTCTTGCCCGGCGTCAATACGGGATAATACCGCGCCACATAGCAGAACTTTAAAAGTGCTCATCATTGG
AAAACGTTCTTCGGGGCGAAAACTCTCAAGGATCTTACCGCTGTTGAGATCCAGTTCGATGTAACCCACT
CGTGCACCCAACTGATCTTCAGCATCTTTTACTTTCACCAGCGTTTCTGGGTGAGCAAAAACAGGAAGGC
AAAATGCCGCAAAAAAGGGAATAAGGGCGACACGGAAATGTTGAATACTCATACTCTTCCTTTTTCAATA
TTATTGAAGCATTTATCAGGGTTATTGTCTCATGAGCGGATACATATTTGAATGTATTTAGAAAAATAAA
CAAATAGGGGTTCCGCGCACATTTCCCCGAAAAGTGCCACCTGGGTCGACATTGATTATTGACTAGTTAT
TAATAGTAATCAATTACGGGGTCATTAGTTCATAGCCCATATATGGAGTTCCGCGTTACATAACTTACGG
TAAATGGCCCGCCTGGCTGACCGCCCAACGACCCCCGCCCATTGACGTCAATAATGACGTATGTTCCCAT
AGTAACGCCAATAGGGACTTTCCATTGACGTCAATGGGTGGAGTATTTACGGTAAACTGCCCACTTGGCA
GTACATCAAGTGTATCATATGCCAAGTACGCCCCCTATTGACGTCAATGACGGTAAATGGCCCGCCTGGC
ATTATGCCCAGTACATGACCTTATGGGACTTTCCTACTTGGCAGTACATCTACGTATTAGTCATCGCTAT
TACCATGGTCGAGGTGAGCCCCACGTTCTGCTTCACTCTCCCCATCTCCCCCCCCTCCCCACCCCCAATT
TTGTATTTATTTATTTTTTAATTATTTTGTGCAGCGATGGGGGCGGGGGGG
